Addgene plasmid #82681: rOpto-rtrkB_397
Purpose: Expresses rOpto-rtrkB (light-activated receptor tyrosine kinase)
Depositing lab: Harald Janovjak. Publication: A Phytochrome Sensory Domain Permits Receptor Activation by Red Light. Reichhart E, Ingles-Prieto A, Tichy AM, McKenzie C, Janovjak H. Angew Chem Int Ed Engl. 2016 May 17;55(21):6339-42. doi: 10.1002/anie.201601736. Epub 2016 Apr 21. PubMed 27101018.
Backbone
  Vector backbone: pcDNA3.1-
  Vector type: Mammalian Expression
Growth in bacteria
  Bacterial resistance: Ampicillin, 100 μg/mL
  Growth temperature: 37°C
  Growth strain: DH5alpha
  Copy number: Unknown
Gene/Insert
  Gene/Insert name: rOpto-rtrkB
Terms and licenses: Academic/Nonprofit Terms; Industry Terms: Not Available to Industry
How to cite: rOpto-rtrkB_397 was a gift from Harald Janovjak (Addgene plasmid # 82681 ; http://n2t.net/addgene:82681 ; RRID:Addgene_82681)
