[The description below was written by a language model from this plasmid's Addgene catalogue record and pLannotate feature annotations shown in this document.]
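Description:
rOpto-rtrkB_397 is a mammalian expression plasmid built on the pcDNA3.1(-) backbone that encodes a red-light-activated version of the rat receptor tyrosine kinase trkB. It is propagated in E. coli through a high-copy ColE1/pUC-type origin with ampicillin selection (AmpR under its own bla promoter). It also carries an f1 phage origin. For selection in mammalian cells, an SV40 early promoter drives a neomycin/kanamycin phosphotransferase gene followed by an SV40 polyadenylation signal. Short annotated hits such as the HIV-1 LTR fragment, ble fragment, lacI fragment and lac promoter/operator region appear to be small backbone remnants rather than functional modules.

The payload is a single fusion open reading frame transcribed from the CMV immediate-early enhancer/promoter and terminated by the bovine growth hormone poly(A) signal. A T7 promoter sits upstream of the coding region. The frame begins with an N-myristoylation signal from Src kinase, which anchors the protein to the inner face of the membrane. This is followed by a fragment of rat Ntrk2 (trkB), whose exact boundaries the record does not define. The myristoyl anchor at the N-terminus suggests it is the intracellular, kinase-bearing portion, with the extracellular ligand-binding region left out. Fused downstream is a fragment of the Synechocystis PCC 6803 phytochrome Cph1, a photoreceptor that interconverts between red- and far-red-absorbing states. In this design the phytochrome sensory domain takes the place of neurotrophin binding as the activating input, so that receptor signalling can be triggered by red light. The construct is intended for optogenetic control of trkB signalling in transfected mammalian cells. The meaning of the "397" suffix is not explained in the record.
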