Features (pLannotate 1.2.2; 22 found; start..end, strand, type, name):
     28..80      -  misc_feature   bom (fragment): basis of mobility region from pBR322
    235..614     +  enhancer       CMV enhancer: human cytomegalovirus immediate early enhancer
    615..818     +  promoter       CMV promoter: human cytomegalovirus (CMV) immediate early promoter
    814..847     +  LTR            5' LTR (truncated) (fragment): truncated 5' long terminal repeat (LTR) from HIV-1
    863..881     +  promoter       T7 promoter: promoter for bacteriophage T7 RNA polymerase
    941..982     +  CDS            myr: N-myristoylation signal from Src kinase (Pellman et al., 1985; Kaplan et al., 1988)
    998..2083    +  CDS            Ntrk2 (fragment): NTRK2_RAT - Also known as Trkb. Experimental evidence at protein level: Swiss-Prot protein existence level 1. Receptor tyrosine kinase involved in the development and the maturation of the central and the peripheral nervous systems through regulation of neuron survival, proliferation, migration, differentiation, and synapse formation and plasticity. Receptor for BDNF/brain-derived neurotrophic factor and NTF4/neurotrophin-4. Alternatively can also bind NTF3/neurotrophin-3 which is less efficient in activating the receptor but regulates neuron survival through NTRK2. Upon ligand-binding, underg
   2093..3631    +  CDS            cph1 (fragment): PHY1_SYNY3 - Experimental evidence at protein level: Swiss-Prot protein existence level 1. Regulatory photoreceptor which exists in two forms that are reversibly interconvertible by light: the R form that absorbs maximally in the red region of the spectrum and the FR form that absorbs maximally in the far-red region. Has also a slight blue shift for the far-red maximum. Forms a two-component system with the Rrcp1 response regulator. From Synechocystis sp. (strain PCC 6803 / Kazusa).
   3762..3873    +  polyA_signal   bGH poly(A) signal: bovine growth hormone polyadenylation signal
   3990..4011    +  promoter       SV40 promoter (fragment): SV40 enhancer and early promoter
   4032..4460    +  rep_origin     f1 ori (sequence partly withheld): f1 bacteriophage origin of replication; arrow indicates direction of (+) strand synthesis
   4474..4803    +  promoter       SV40 promoter: SV40 enhancer and early promoter
   4870..5661    +  CDS            neo: KKA2_KLEPN - Also known as kan, nptII. Experimental evidence at protein level: Swiss-Prot protein existence level 1. Resistance to kanamycin, neomycin, paromomycin, ribostamycin, butirosin and gentamicin B. From Klebsiella pneumoniae.
   5685..5843    +  CDS            ble (fragment): BLE_KLEPN - Experimental evidence at protein level: Swiss-Prot protein existence level 1. Binding protein with a strong affinity to the bleomycin family of antibiotics. Binds to CL990; an antimitotic-antibiotic compound. From Klebsiella pneumoniae.
   5838..5959    +  polyA_signal   SV40 poly(A) signal: SV40 polyadenylation signal
   6032..6048    -  protein_bind   lac operator: The lac repressor binds to the lac operator to inhibit transcription in E. coli. This inhibition can be relieved by adding lactose or isopropyl-β-D-thiogalactopyranoside (IPTG). lac repressor encoded by lacI
   6056..6086    -  promoter       lac promoter: promoter for the E. coli lac operon
   6101..6122    -  protein_bind   CAP binding site: CAP binding activates transcription in the presence of cAMP. E. coli catabolite activator protein
   6135..6227    -  CDS            lacI (fragment): lac repressor; lacI; The lac repressor binds to the lac operator to inhibit transcription in E. coli. This inhibition can be relieved by adding lactose or isopropyl-β-D-thiogalactopyranoside (IPTG).
   6410..6995    -  rep_origin     ori: high-copy-number ColE1/pMB1/pBR322/pUC origin of replication
   7166..8026    -  CDS            AmpR: β-lactamase; bla; confers resistance to ampicillin, carbenicillin, and related antibiotics
   8027..8131    -  promoter       AmpR promoter: bla
>Addgene plasmid #82681 | rOpto-rtrkB_397 | depositor full sequence | sequence record 157229 | rOpto-rtrkB_397 sequence 8162 bps
GACGGATCGGGAGATCTCCCGATCCCCTATGGTGCACTCTCAGTACAATCTGCTCTGATGCCGCATAGTT
AAGCCAGTATCTGCTCCCTGCTTGTGTGTTGGAGGTCGCTGAGTAGTGCGCGAGCAAAATTTAAGCTACA
ACAAGGCAAGGCTTGACCGACAATTGCATGAAGAATCTGCTTAGGGTTAGGCGTTTTGCGCTGCTTCGCG
ATGTACGGGCCAGATATACGCGTTGACATTGATTATTGACTAGTTATTAATAGTAATCAATTACGGGGTC
ATTAGTTCATAGCCCATATATGGAGTTCCGCGTTACATAACTTACGGTAAATGGCCCGCCTGGCTGACCG
CCCAACGACCCCCGCCCATTGACGTCAATAATGACGTATGTTCCCATAGTAACGCCAATAGGGACTTTCC
ATTGACGTCAATGGGTGGAGTATTTACGGTAAACTGCCCACTTGGCAGTACATCAAGTGTATCATATGCC
AAGTACGCCCCCTATTGACGTCAATGACGGTAAATGGCCCGCCTGGCATTATGCCCAGTACATGACCTTA
TGGGACTTTCCTACTTGGCAGTACATCTACGTATTAGTCATCGCTATTACCATGGTGATGCGGTTTTGGC
AGTACATCAATGGGCGTGGATAGCGGTTTGACTCACGGGGATTTCCAAGTCTCCACCCCATTGACGTCAA
TGGGAGTTTGTTTTGGCACCAAAATCAACGGGACTTTCCAAAATGTCGTAACAACTCCGCCCCATTGACG
CAAATGGGCGGTAGGCGTGTACGGTGGGAGGTCTATATAAGCAGAGCTCTCTGGCTAACTAGAGAACCCA
CTGCTTACTGGCTTATCGAAATTAATACGACTCACTATAGGGAGACCCAAGCTGGCTAGCGTTTAAACGG
GCCCTCTAGACTCGAGCGGCCGCGGCCACCATGGGGAGTAGCAAGAGCAAGCCTAAGGACCCCAGCCAGC
GCCTCGACGTCACCGGAAAGTTTGGCATGAAAGGCCCAGCTTCCGTCATCAGCAACGACGATGACTCTGC
CAGCCCTCTCCACCACATCTCCAACGGGAGCAACACTCCGTCTTCTTCGGAGGGCGGGCCCGATGCTGTC
ATCATTGGGATGACCAAGATCCCTGTCATTGAAAACCCCCAGTACTTCGGTATCACCAACAGCCAGCTCA
AGCCGGACACATTTGTTCAGCACATCAAGAGACACAACATCGTTCTGAAGAGGGAGCTTGGAGAAGGAGC
CTTTGGGAAAGTTTTCCTAGCGGAGTGCTATAACCTCTGCCCCGAGCAGGATAAGATCCTGGTGGCCGTG
AAGACGCTGAAGGACGCCAGCGACAATGCTCGCAAGGACTTTCATCGCGAAGCCGAGCTGCTGACCAACC
TCCAGCACGAGCACATTGTCAAGTTCTACGGTGTCTGTGTGGAGGGCGACCCACTCATCATGGTCTTTGA
GTACATGAAGCACGGGGACCTCAACAAGTTCCTTAGGGCACACGGGCCAGATGCAGTGCTGATGGCAGAG
GGTAACCCGCCCACCGAGCTGACGCAGTCGCAGATGCTGCACATCGCTCAGCAAATCGCAGCAGGCATGG
TCTACCTGGCATCCCAACACTTCGTGCACCGAGACCTGGCCACCCGGAACTGCTTGGTAGGAGAGAACCT
GCTGGTGAAAATTGGGGACTTCGGGATGTCCCGGGATGTATACAGCACCGACTACTACCGGGTTGGTGGC
CACACAATGTTGCCCATCCGATGGATGCCTCCAGAGAGCATCATGTACAGGAAATTCACCACCGAGAGTG
ACGTCTGGAGCCTGGGAGTTGTGTTGTGGGAGATCTTCACCTACGGCAAGCAGCCCTGGTATCAGCTATC
AAACAACGAGGTGATAGAATGCATCACCCAGGGCAGAGTCCTTCAGCGGCCTCGCACGTGTCCCCAGGAG
GTGTACGAGCTGATGCTGGGATGCTGGCAGCGGGAACCACACACAAGGAAGAACATCAAGAACATCCACA
CACTCCTTCAGAACTTGGCGAAGGCGTCGCCCGTCTACCTGGACATCCTAGGCACCGGTGGAGCAACTAC
TGTTCAACTGTCTGATCAATCTCTGCGTCAACTGGAAACTCTGGCTATCCACACCGCGCATCTGATCCAG
CCGCACGGTCTGGTAGTCGTCCTGCAAGAACCGGACCTGACCATCAGCCAGATCTCTGCGAACTGTACCG
GTATCCTGGGCCGTAGCCCGGAAGATCTGCTGGGTCGTACTCTGGGCGAGGTATTCGATTCTTTTCAGAT
TGATCCGATCCAGTCTCGTCTGACCGCAGGTCAGATTTCCAGCCTGAACCCGTCCAAGCTGTGGGCGCGT
GTTATGGGTGACGACTTTGTTATTTTCGACGGCGTATTTCATCGTAACTCTGATGGCCTGCTGGTTTGCG
AGCTGGAGCCGGCCTACACTAGCGACAACCTGCCTTTCCTGGGTTTCTACCATATGGCAAACGCGGCACT
GAACCGTCTGCGTCAGCAAGCTAACCTGCGCGACTTCTACGACGTTATCGTTGAGGAAGTGCGCCGCATG
ACGGGTTTCGACCGCGTCATGCTGTACCGTTTTGATGAAAACAACCACGGTGACGTAATCGCGGAGGATA
AGCGTGACGACATGGAGCCGTATCTGGGTCTGCACTACCCGGAAAGCGACATTCCTCAGCCGGCACGTCG
CCTGTTCATTCACAACCCGATCCGTGTTATTCCGGACGTTTACGGCGTTGCTGTTCCGCTGACTCCGGCC
GTTAATCCGTCTACTAACCGTGCAGTTGACCTGACCGAATCCATCCTGCGTTCCGCATACCATTGCCACC
TGACCTATCTGAAGAACATGGGCGTTGGTGCTAGCCTGACGATCTCTCTGATTAAAGATGGTCACCTGTG
GGGTCTGATCGCTTGCCATCACCAGACCCCGAAAGTAATCCCTTTCGAACTGCGTAAAGCCTGCGAATTC
TTCGGTCGTGTGGTGTTCTCTAATATCTCCGCGCAAGAAGACACCGAGACTTTTGACTACCGCGTACAGC
TGGCGGAGCATGAAGCGGTTCTGCTGGACAAAATGACCACCGCGGCAGACTTCGTGGAGGGCCTGACTAA
CCACCCAGACCGTCTGCTGGGCCTGACCGGCAGCCAAGGCGCTGCGATTTGTTTCGGCGAGAAACTGATT
CTGGTGGGCGAAACCCCAGACGAAAAGGCGGTGCAATACCTGCTGCAATGGCTGGAGAATCGCGAAGTGC
AGGACGTTTTCTTCACTAGCTCTCTGTCTCAGATCTATCCGGATGCGGTTAACTTCAAAAGCGTGGCGTC
CGGCCTGCTGGCTATCCCGATCGCCCGTCATAACTTTCTGCTGTGGTTCCGCCCGGAGGTTCTGCAGACC
GTTAATTGGGGTGGTGATCCGAATCACGCATACGAAGCAACCCAAGAAGATGGTAAGATCGAACTGCATC
CGCGTCAGTCCTTCGATCTGTGGAAAGAAATTGTTCGCCTGCAGAGCCTGCCGTGGCAGAGCGTTGAGAT
CCAGTCTGCCCTGGCTCTGAAGAAAGCAATCGTGAACCTGATTCTGCGCCAAGCTGAAGAACCCGGTGGA
TCCGGAGTCGACTATCCGTACGACGTACCAGACTACGCACTCGACTAAGAATTCCACCACACTGGACTAG
TGGATCCGAGCTCGGTACCAAGCTTAAGTTTAAACCGCTGATCAGCCTCGACTGTGCCTTCTAGTTGCCA
GCCATCTGTTGTTTGCCCCTCCCCCGTGCCTTCCTTGACCCTGGAAGGTGCCACTCCCACTGTCCTTTCC
TAATAAAATGAGGAAATTGCATCGCATTGTCTGAGTAGGTGTCATTCTATTCTGGGGGGTGGGGTGGGGC
AGGACAGCAAGGGGGAGGATTGGGAAGAGAATAGCAGGCATGCTGGGGATGCGGTGGGCTCTATGGCTTC
TGAGGCGGAAAGAACCAGCTGGGGCTCTAGGGGGTATCCCC
[124 nt withheld, positions 4032-4155]
C
[91 nt withheld, positions 4157-4247]
A
[49 nt withheld, positions 4249-4297]
CCTTTGACGTTGGAGTCCACGTTCTTT
[37 nt withheld, positions 4325-4361]
ACCCTATCTCGGTCTATTCTTTTGATTTATAAGGGATTTTGCCGATTTCGGCCTATTGGTTAAAAAATGA
GCTGATTTAACAAAAATTTAACGCGAATTAATTCTGTGGAATGTGTGTCAGTTAGGGTGTGGAAAGTCCC
CAGGCTCCCCAGCAGGCAGAAGTATGCAAAGCATGCATCTCAATTAGTCAGCAACCAGGTGTGGAAAGTC
CCCAGGCTCCCCAGCAGGCAGAAGTATGCAAAGCATGCATCTCAATTAGTCAGCAACCATAGTCCCGCCC
CTAACTCCGCCCATCCCGCCCCTAACTCCGCCCAGTTCCGCCCATTCTCCGCCCCATGGCTGACTAATTT
TTTTTATTTATGCAGAGGCCGAGGCCGCCTCTGCCTCTGAGCTATTCCAGAAGTAGTGAGGAGGCTTTTT
TGGAGGCCTAGGCTTTTGCAAAAAGCTCCCGGGAGCTTGTATATCCATTTTCGGATCTGATCAAGAGACA
GGATGAGGATCGTTTCGCATGATTGAACAAGATGGATTGCACGCAGGTTCTCCGGCCGCTTGGGTGGAGA
GGCTATTCGGCTATGACTGGGCACAACAGACAATCGGCTGCTCTGATGCCGCCGTGTTCCGGCTGTCAGC
GCAGGGGCGCCCGGTTCTTTTTGTCAAGACCGACCTGTCCGGTGCCCTGAATGAACTGCAGGACGAGGCA
GCGCGGCTATCGTGGCTGGCCACGACGGGCGTTCCTTGCGCAGCTGTGCTCGACGTTGTCACTGAAGCGG
GAAGGGACTGGCTGCTATTGGGCGAAGTGCCGGGGCAGGATCTCCTGTCATCTCACCTTGCTCCTGCCGA
GAAAGTATCCATCATGGCTGATGCAATGCGGCGGCTGCATACGCTTGATCCGGCTACCTGCCCATTCGAC
CACCAAGCGAAACATCGCATCGAGCGAGCACGTACTCGGATGGAAGCCGGTCTTGTCGATCAGGATGATC
TGGACGAAGAACATCAGGGGCTCGCGCCAGCCGAACTGTTCGCCAGGCTCAAGGCGCGCATGCCCGACGG
CGAGGATCTCGTCGTGACCCATGGCGATGCCTGCTTGCCGAATATCATGGTGGAAAATGGCCGCTTTTCT
GGATTCATCGACTGTGGCCGGCTGGGTGTGGCGGACCGCTATCAGGACATAGCGTTGGCTACCCGTGATA
TTGCTGAAGAACTTGGCGGCGAATGGGCTGACCGCTTCCTCGTGCTTTACGGTATCGCCGCTCCCGATTC
GCAGCGCATCGCCTTCTATCGCCTTCTTGACGAGTTCTTCTGAGCGGGACTCTGGGGTTCGAAATGACCG
ACCAAGCGACGCCCAACCTGCCATCACGAGATTTCGATTCCACCGCCGCCTTCTATGAAAGGTTGGGCTT
CGGAATCGTTTTCCGGGACGCCGGCTGGATGATCCTCCAGCGCGGGGATCTCATGCTGGAGTTCTTCGCC
CACCCCAACTTGTTTATTGCAGCTTATAATGGTTACAAATAAAGCAATAGCATCACAAATTTCACAAATA
AAGCATTTTTTTCACTGCATTCTAGTTGTGGTTTGTCCAAACTCATCAATGTATCTTATCATGTCTGTAT
ACCGTCGACCTCTAGCTAGAGCTTGGCGTAATCATGGTCATAGCTGTTTCCTGTGTGAAATTGTTATCCG
CTCACAATTCCACACAACATACGAGCCGGAAGCATAAAGTGTAAAGCCTGGGGTGCCTAATGAGTGAGCT
AACTCACATTAATTGCGTTGCGCTCACTGCCCGCTTTCCAGTCGGGAAACCTGTCGTGCCAGCTGCATTA
ATGAATCGGCCAACGCGCGGGGAGAGGCGGTTTGCGTATTGGGCGCTCTTGCGCTTCCTCGCTCACTGAC
TCGCTGCGCTCGGTCGTTCGGCTGCGGCGAGCGGTATCAGCTCACTCAAAGGCGGTAATACGGTTATCCA
CAGAATCAGGGGATAACGCAGGAAAGAACATGTGAGCAAAAGGCCAGCAAAAGGCCAGGAACCGTAAAAA
GGCCGCGTTGCTGGCGTTTTTCCATAGGCTCCGCCCCCCTGACGAGCATCACAAAAATCGACGCTCAAGT
CAGAGGTGGCGAAACCCGACAGGACTATAAAGATACCAGGCGTTTCCCCCTGGAAGCTCCCTCGTGCGCT
CTCCTGTTCCGACCCTGCCGCTTACCGGATACCTGTCCGCCTTTCTCCCTTCGGGAAGCGTGGCGCTTTC
TCATAGCTCACGCTGTAGGTATCTCAGTTCGGTGTAGGTCGTTCGCTCCAAGCTGGGCTGTGTGCACGAA
CCCCCCGTTCAGCCCGACCGCTGCGCCTTATCCGGTAACTATCGTCTTGAGTCCAACCCGGTAAGACACG
ACTTATCGCCACTGGCAGCAGCCACTGGTAACAGGATTAGCAGAGCGAGGTATGTAGGCGGTGCTACAGA
GTTCTTGAAGTGGTGGCCTAACTACGGCTACACTAGAAGAACAGTATTTGGTATCTGCGCTCTGCTGAAG
CCAGTTACCTTCGGAAAAAGAGTTGGTAGCTCTTGATCCGGCAAACAAACCACCGCTGGTAGCGGTTTTT
TTGTTTGCAAGCAGCAGATTACGCGCAGAAAAAAAGGATCTCAAGAAGATCCTTTGATCTTTTCTACGGG
GTCTGACGCTCAGTGGAACGAAAACTCACGTTAAGGGATTTTGGTCATGAGATTATCAAAAAGGATCTTC
ACCTAGATCCTTTTAAATTAAAAATGAAGTTTTAAATCAATCTAAAGTATATATGAGTAAACTTGGTCTG
ACAGTTACCAATGCTTAATCAGTGAGGCACCTATCTCAGCGATCTGTCTATTTCGTTCATCCATAGTTGC
CTGACTCCCCGTCGTGTAGATAACTACGATACGGGAGGGCTTACCATCTGGCCCCAGTGCTGCAATGATA
CCGCGGGACCCACGCTCACCGGCTCCAGATTTATCAGCAATAAACCAGCCAGCCGGAAGGGCCGAGCGCA
GAAGTGGTCCTGCAACTTTATCCGCCTCCATCCAGTCTATTAATTGTTGCCGGGAAGCTAGAGTAAGTAG
TTCGCCAGTTAATAGTTTGCGCAACGTTGTTGCCATTGCTACAGGCATCGTGGTGTCACGCTCGTCGTTT
GGTATGGCTTCATTCAGCTCCGGTTCCCAACGATCAAGGCGAGTTACATGATCCCCCATGTTGTGCAAAA
AAGCGGTTAGCTCCTTCGGTCCTCCGATCGTTGTCAGAAGTAAGTTGGCCGCAGTGTTATCACTCATGGT
TATGGCAGCACTGCATAATTCTCTTACTGTCATGCCATCCGTAAGATGCTTTTCTGTGACTGGTGAGTAC
TCAACCAAGTCATTCTGAGAATAGTGTATGCGGCGACCGAGTTGCTCTTGCCCGGCGTCAATACGGGATA
ATACCGCGCCACATAGCAGAACTTTAAAAGTGCTCATCATTGGAAAACGTTCTTCGGGGCGAAAACTCTC
AAGGATCTTACCGCTGTTGAGATCCAGTTCGATGTAACCCACTCGTGCACCCAACTGATCTTCAGCATCT
TTTACTTTCACCAGCGTTTCTGGGTGAGCAAAAACAGGAAGGCAAAATGCCGCAAAAAAGGGAATAAGGG
CGACACGGAAATGTTGAATACTCATACTCTTCCTTTTTCAATATTATTGAAGCATTTATCAGGGTTATTG
TCTCATGAGCGGATACATATTTGAATGTATTTAGAAAAATAAACAAATAGGGGTTCCGCGCACATTTCCC
CGAAAAGTGCCACCTGACGTC
