>Addgene plasmid #82681 | rOpto-rtrkB_397 | addgene partial sequence | sequence record 164450 | CMV-F 5'-CGCAAATGGGCGGTAGGCGTG-3'
CTCTCTGGCTAACTAGAGAACCCACTGCTTACTGGCTTATCGAAATTAATACGACTCACTATAGGGAGAC
CCAAGCTGGCTAGCGTTTAAACGGGCCCTCTAGACTCGAGCGGCCGCGGCCACCATGGGGAGTAGCAAGA
GCAAGCCTAAGGACCCCAGCCAGCGCCTCGACGTCACCGGAAAGTTTGGCATGAAAGGCCCAGCTTCCGT
CATCAGCAACGACGATGACTCTGCCAGCCCTCTCCACCACATCTCCAACGGGAGCAACACTCCGTCTTCT
TCGGAGGGCGGGCCCGATGCTGTCATCATTGGGATGACCAAGATCCCTGTCATTGAAAACCCCCAGTACT
TCGGTATCACCAACAGCCAGCTCAAGCCGGACACATTTGTTCAGCACATCAAGAGACACAACATCGTTCT
GAAGAGGGAGCTTGGAGAAGGAGCCTTTGGGAAAGTTTTCCTAGCGGAGTGCTATAACCTCTGCCCCGAG
CAGGATAAGATCCTGGTGGCCGTGAAGACGCTGAAGGACGCCAGCGACAATGCTCGCAAGGACTTTCATC
GCGAAGCCGAGCTGCTGACCAACCTCCAGCACGAGCACATTGTCAAGTTCTACGGTGTCTGTGTGGAGGG
CGACCCACTCATCATGGTCTTTGAGTACATGAAGCACGGGGACCTCAACAAGTTCCTTAGGGCACACGGG
CCAGATGCAGTGCTGATGGCAGAGGGTAACCCGCCCACCGAGCTGACGCAGTCGCAGATGCTGCACATCG
CTCAGCAAATCGCAGCAGGCATGGTCTACCTGGCATCCCAACACTTCGTGCACCGAGACCTGGCCACCCG
GAA
