>Addgene plasmid #82681 | rOpto-rtrkB_397 | addgene partial sequence | sequence record 164451 | BGH-rev 5'-TAGAAGGCACAGTCGAGG-3'
AGCTTGGTACCGAGCTCGGATCCACTAGTCCAGTGTGGTGGAATTCTTAGTCGAGTGCGTAGTCTGGTAC
GTCGTACGGATAGTCGACTCCGGATCCACCGGGTTCTTCAGCTTGGCGCAGAATCAGGTTCACGATTGCT
TTCTTCAGAGCCAGGGCAGACTGGATCTCAACGCTCTGCCACGGCAGGCTCTGCAGGCGAACAATTTCTT
TCCACAGATCGAAGGACTGACGCGGATGCAGTTCGATCTTACCATCTTCTTGGGTTGCTTCGTATGCGTG
ATTCGGATCACCACCCCAATTAACGGTCTGCAGAACCTCCGGGCGGAACCACAGCAGAAAGTTATGACGG
GCGATCGGGATAGCCAGCAGGCCGGACGCCACGCTTTTGAAGTTAACCGCATCCGGATAGATCTGAGACA
GAGAGCTAGTGAAGAAAACGTCCTGCACTTCGCGATTCTCCAGCCATTGCAGCAGGTATTGCACCGCCTT
TTCGTCTGGGGTTTCGCCCACCAGAATCAGTTTCTCGCCGAAACAAATCGCAGCGCCTTGGCTGCCGGTC
AGGCCCAGCAGACGGTCTGGGTGGTTAGTCAGGCCCTCCACGAAGTCTGCCGCGGTGGTCATTTTGTCCA
GCAGAACCGCTTCATGCTCCGCCAGCTGTACGCGGTAGTCAAAAGTCTCGGTGTCTTCTTGCGCGGAGAT
ATTAGAGAACACCACACGACCGAAGAATTCGCAGGCTTTACGCAGTTCGAAAGGGATTACTTTCGGGGTC
TGGTGATGGCAAGCGATCAGACCCCACAGGTGACCATCTTTAATCAGAGAGATCGTCAG
